Addgene plasmid #24153: T7-RelA(S276A)
Depositing lab: Warner Greene. Depositing organization: J. David Gladstone Institutes. Publication: NF-kappaB RelA phosphorylation regulates RelA acetylation. Chen LF, Williams SA, Mu Y, Nakano H, Duerr JM, Buckbinder L, Greene WC. Mol Cell Biol. 2005 Sep . 25(18):7966-75. 10.1128/MCB.25.18.7966-7975.2005 PubMed 16135789.
Backbone
  Vector backbone: modified pEV3S (pLG-033)
  Backbone manufacturer: Matthias et al, Nucleic Acid Research (1989).
  Backbone size w/o insert (bp): 5120
  Vector type: Mammalian Expression
Growth in bacteria
  Bacterial resistance: Ampicillin, 100 μg/mL
  Growth temperature: 37°C
  Growth strain: DH5alpha
  Copy number: High Copy
Gene/Insert
  Gene/Insert name: RelA
  Species: H. sapiens (human)
  Insert size (bp): 1600
  Mutation: S276A
  Entrez Gene: RELA (a.k.a. AIF3BL3, CMCU, NFKB3, p65)
  Tag / fusion protein: T7 gp10 (N terminal on backbone)
  Cloning method: Restriction Enzyme; 5′ cloning site BamHI (not destroyed); 3′ cloning site XbaI (not destroyed)
  Sequencing primers: 5′ CMV-F
Terms and licenses: Academic/Nonprofit Terms; Industry Terms: Not Available to Industry
Depositor comments: FOr more details for this expression construct as well as other mutants, please contact Dr Lin-Feng CHen ()
How to cite: T7-RelA(S276A) was a gift from Warner Greene (Addgene plasmid # 24153 ; http://n2t.net/addgene:24153 ; RRID:Addgene_24153)
