[The description below was written by a language model from this plasmid's Addgene catalogue record.]
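Description:
T7-RelA(S276A) is a mammalian expression plasmid built on a modified pEV3S backbone (pLG-033, about 5.1 kb without insert). It carries an approximately 1.6 kb human RELA cDNA encoding the p65 subunit of NF-κB. The insert sits between retained BamHI and XbaI sites, in frame with a backbone-encoded N-terminal T7 gene 10 epitope tag, so the expressed protein can be detected or immunoprecipitated with anti-T7 antibodies and distinguished from endogenous RelA. In bacteria the plasmid is maintained at high copy number under ampicillin selection. The record does not explicitly name the promoter, any mammalian selection marker or the origin of replication. The listed CMV-forward sequencing primer suggests that CMV regulatory sequences lie upstream of the insert, but this is an inference, and no feature table is available to confirm the layout.

The defining feature is the S276A substitution, which replaces serine 276 with a non-phosphorylatable alanine. Serine 276 is a well-known phosphoacceptor site in the Rel homology domain of RelA. The associated publication concerns how RelA phosphorylation regulates its acetylation. The construct therefore serves as a phosphorylation-deficient mutant for transfection experiments, compared with wild-type tagged RelA and other point mutants. Such comparisons test how loss of modification at this residue affects later post-translational modification, cofactor interactions and NF-κB-dependent transcriptional activity. The depositor notes that related mutants exist in the same expression format.
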