>Addgene plasmid #24153 | T7-RelA(S276A) | addgene partial sequence | sequence record 29922 | 24153 with CMV-F
GAGCTCGTTTAGTGAACCGTCAGATCGCCTGGAGACGCCATCCACGCTGTTTTGACCTCCATAGAAGACA
CCGGGACCGATCCAGCCTCCGGGGGATCTTGGTGGCGTGAAACTCCCGCACCTCTTCGGCCAGCGCCTTG
TAGAAGCGCGTATGGCTTCGTGGGGATCTATGGCTAGCATGACTGGTGGACAGCAAATGGGTCGCGGATC
CGACGAACTGTTCCCCCTCATCTTCCCGGCAGAGCCAGCCCAGGCCTCTGGCCCCTATGTGGAGATCATT
GAGCAGCCCAAGCAGCGGGGCATGCGCTTCCGCTACAAGTGCGAGGGGCGCTCCGCGGGCAGCATCCCAG
GCGAGAGGAGCACAGATACCACCAAGACCCACCCCACCATCAAGATCAATGGCTACACAGGACCAGGGAC
AGTGCGCATCTCCCTGGTCACCAAGGACCCTCCTCACCGGCCTCACCCCCACGAGCTTGTAGGAAAGGAC
TGCCGGGATGGCTTCTATGAGGCTGAGCTCTGCCCGGACCGCTGCATCCACAGTTTCCAGAACCTGGGAA
TCCAGTGTGTGAAGAAGCGGGACCTGGAGCAGGCTATCAGTCAGCGCATCCAGACCAACAACAACCCCTT
CCAAGTTCCT
