>Addgene plasmid #24153 | T7-RelA(S276A) | addgene partial sequence | sequence record 29923 | 24153 with hRELA-R (ACCATGGTGGGAAACTCATC)
GGCTGGGGTGCTGGCTTGGGGACAGAAGCTGAGCTGCGGGAAGGCACAGCAATGCGTCGAGGTGGAGGCC
GGGGGTCGGTGGGTCCGCTGAAAGGACTCTTCTTCATGATGCTCTTGAAGGTCTCATATGTCCTTTTACG
TTTCTCCTCAATCCGGTGACGATCGTCTGTATCTGGCAGGTACTGGAATTCCATGGGCTCACTGAGCTCC
CGGTCAGCAGGCCGCCGCAGCTGCATGGAGACACGCACAGGAGCCTGCAGGCTGGGGTCTGCGTAGGGAG
GGGTCCGGAACACAATGGCCACTTGTCGGTGCACATCAGCTTGCGAAAAGGAGCCTCGGGCCTCCCAGCC
TGGTCCCGTGAAATACACCTCAATGTCCTCTTTCTGCACCTTGTCACACAGTAGGAAGATCTCATCCCCA
CCGAGGCAGCTGCCAGAGTTTCGGTTCACTCGGCAGATCTTGAGCTCGGCAGTGTTGGGGGCACGATTGT
CAAAGATGGGATGAGAAAGGACAGGCGGCAGGCGGAGGGGCCTGCCTGATGGGTCCCGCACTGTCACCTG
GAAGCAGAGCCGCACAGCATTCAGGTCGTAGTCCCCACGCTGCTCTTCTATAGGAACTTGGAAGGGGTTG
TTGTTGGTCTGGATGCGCTGACTGATAGCCTGCTCCAGGTCCCGCTTCTTCACACACTGGATTCCCAGGT
TCTGGAAACTGTGGATGCAGCGG
